Addgene plasmid #105738: pET11a asyn Q79N Q109N (TAC-->TAT)
Purpose: Bacterial expression of mutant human alpha synuclein
Depositing lab: Hilal Lashuel. Depositing organization: Swiss Federal Institute of Technology (EPFL).
Backbone
  Vector backbone: pET11a
  Backbone manufacturer: Novagen
  Backbone size w/o insert (bp): 5677
  Vector type: Bacterial Expression
Growth in bacteria
  Bacterial resistance: Ampicillin, 100 μg/mL
  Growth temperature: 37°C
  Growth strain: DH5alpha
  Copy number: Unknown
Gene/Insert
  Gene/Insert name: alpha-synuclein Q79N Q109N (TAC-->TAT)
  Species: H. sapiens (human)
  Mutation: Q79N/Q109N
  Entrez Gene: SNCA (a.k.a. NACP, PARK1, PARK4, PD1)
  Promoter: T7
  Cloning method: Unknown
  Sequencing primers: 5′ T7 (TAATACGACTCACTATAGG); 3′ T7 term (CCGCTGAGCAATAACTAGC)
Terms and licenses: Academic/Nonprofit Terms; Industry Terms: Not Available to Industry
How to cite: pET11a asyn Q79N Q109N (TAC-->TAT) was a gift from Hilal Lashuel (Addgene plasmid # 105738 ; http://n2t.net/addgene:105738 ; RRID:Addgene_105738)
