[The description below was written by a language model from this plasmid's Addgene catalogue record and pLannotate feature annotations shown in this document.]
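Description:
pET11a asyn Q79N Q109N (TAC-->TAT) is a bacterial expression plasmid built on the Novagen pET11a backbone for producing a double-mutant form of human alpha-synuclein (SNCA) in E. coli. The sequenced record is 6,124 nt. It replicates from a pBR322-type ColE1/pMB1 origin accompanied by the bom mobility region and the rop gene, which restrains copy number, although the catalogue lists copy number as unknown. Selection is by ampicillin through a β-lactamase gene under its own promoter. Several annotated tetracycline-resistance fragments and the tet promoter are non-functional remnants of the pBR322 ancestry of pET vectors.

The expression cassette has a T7 promoter immediately followed by a lac operator, then the strong ribosome binding site from phage T7 gene 10, the SNCA coding sequence and a T7 terminator. A plasmid-borne lacI gene with its own promoter supplies lac repressor, so transcription stays repressed until IPTG is added in a host that provides T7 RNA polymerase. The insert carries the substitutions Q79N and Q109N. The "TAC-->TAT" in the name indicates a codon change between two tyrosine codons, which would be silent, but the record does not give its position or rationale. The T7 tag and a gene 10B-derived fragment are annotated downstream of the SNCA reading frame. They appear to be vector sequence left behind the insert rather than fusions to the protein, and no tag is listed in the catalogue. The stated purpose is bacterial expression of mutant human alpha-synuclein. The record does not state why these two residues were mutated.
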