Features (pLannotate 1.2.2; 20 found; start..end, strand, type, name):
     28..616     +  rep_origin     ori: high-copy-number ColE1/pMB1/pBR322/pUC origin of replication
    802..941     -  misc_feature   bom: basis of mobility region from pBR322
   1043..1234    -  CDS            rop: Rop protein, which maintains plasmids at low copy number; rop
   1251..1631    +  CDS            YPB1_ECOLX: Protein predicted: Swiss-Prot protein existence level 4. From Escherichia coli.
   1873..2497    -  CDS            TcR (fragment): tetracycline efflux protein; tet; confers resistance to tetracycline
   2512..2533    -  protein_bind   CAP binding site: CAP binding activates transcription in the presence of cAMP. E. coli catabolite activator protein
   2546..3628    -  CDS            lacI: lac repressor; lacI; The lac repressor binds to the lac operator to inhibit transcription in E. coli. This inhibition can be relieved by adding lactose or isopropyl-β-D-thiogalactopyranoside (IPTG).
   3629..3706    -  promoter       lacI promoter: lacI
   3714..3993    -  CDS            TcR (fragment): tetracycline efflux protein; tet; confers resistance to tetracycline
   4015..4033    +  promoter       T7 promoter: promoter for bacteriophage T7 RNA polymerase
   4034..4058    +  protein_bind   lac operator: The lac repressor binds to the lac operator to inhibit transcription in E. coli. This inhibition can be relieved by adding lactose or isopropyl-β-D-thiogalactopyranoside (IPTG). lac repressor encoded by lacI
   4073..4095    +  RBS            RBS: efficient ribosome binding site from bacteriophage T7 gene 10 (Olins and Rangwala, 1989)
   4103..4522    +  CDS            SNCA: SYUA_HUMAN - Also known as NACP, PARK1. Experimental evidence at protein level: Swiss-Prot protein existence level 1. Neuronal protein that plays several roles in synaptic activity such as regulation of synaptic vesicle trafficking and subsequent neurotransmitter release. Participates as a monomer in synaptic vesicle exocytosis by enhancing vesicle priming, fusion and dilation of exocytotic fusion pores (PubMed:28288128, PubMed:30404828). Mechanistically, acts by increasing local Ca(2+) release from microdomains which is essential for the enhancement of ATP-induced exocytosis (PubMed:30404828)
   4529..4561    +  CDS            T7 tag (gene 10 leader): leader peptide from bacteriophage T7 gene 10 promotes efficient translation in E. coli
   4596..4645    +  CDS            SET1 (fragment): solubility-enhancement tag derived from T7 phage gene 10B
   4653..4700    +  terminator     T7 terminator: transcription terminator for bacteriophage T7 RNA polymerase
   4723..4827    -  CDS            TcR (fragment): tetracycline efflux protein; tet; confers resistance to tetracycline
   4875..4903    -  promoter       tet promoter: E. coli promoter for tetracycline efflux protein gene
   5016..5120    +  promoter       AmpR promoter: bla
   5121..5981    +  CDS            AmpR: β-lactamase; bla; confers resistance to ampicillin, carbenicillin, and related antibiotics
>Addgene plasmid #105738 | pET11a asyn Q79N Q109N (TAC-->TAT) | addgene full sequence | sequence record 207283 | Addgene NGS Result
CCCCGTAGAAAAGATCAAAGGATCTTCTTGAGATCCTTTTTTTCTGCGCGTAATCTGCTGCTTGCAAACA
AAAAAACCACCGCTACCAGCGGTGGTTTGTTTGCCGGATCAAGAGCTACCAACTCTTTTTCCGAAGGTAA
CTGGCTTCAGCAGAGCGCAGATACCAAATACTGTCCTTCTAGTGTAGCCGTAGTTAGGCCACCACTTCAA
GAACTCTGTAGCACCGCCTACATACCTCGCTCTGCTAATCCTGTTACCAGTGGCTGCTGCCAGTGGCGAT
AAGTCGTGTCTTACCGGGTTGGACTCAAGACGATAGTTACCGGATAAGGCGCAGCGGTCGGGCTGAACGG
GGGGTTCGTGCACACAGCCCAGCTTGGAGCGAACGACCTACACCGAACTGAGATACCTACAGCGTGAGCT
ATGAGAAAGCGCCACGCTTCCCGAAGGGAGAAAGGCGGACAGGTATCCGGTAAGCGGCAGGGTCGGAACA
GGAGAGCGCACGAGGGAGCTTCCAGGGGGAAACGCCTGGTATCTTTATAGTCCTGTCGGGTTTCGCCACC
TCTGACTTGAGCGTCGATTTTTGTGATGCTCGTCAGGGGGGCGGAGCCTATGGAAAAACGCCAGCAACGC
GGCCTTTTTACGGTTCCTGGCCTTTTGCTGGCCTTTTGCTCACATGTTCTTTCCTGCGTTATCCCCTGAT
TCTGTGGATAACCGTATTACCGCCTTTGAGTGAGCTGATACCGCTCGCCGCAGCCGAACGACCGAGCGCA
GCGAGTCAGTGAGCGAGGAAGCGGAAGAGCGCCTGATGCGGTATTTTCTCCTTACGCATCTGTGCGGTAT
TTCACACCGCAATGGTGCACTCTCAGTACAATCTGCTCTGATGCCGCATAGTTAAGCCAGTATACACTCC
GCTATCGCTACGTGACTGGGTCATGGCTGCGCCCCGACACCCGCCAACACCCGCTGACGCGCCCTGACGG
GCTTGTCTGCTCCCGGCATCCGCTTACAGACAAGCTGTGACCGTCTCCGGGAGCTGCATGTGTCAGAGGT
TTTCACCGTCATCACCGAAACGCGCGAGGCAGCTGCGGTAAAGCTCATCAGCGTGGTCGTGAAGCGATTC
ACAGATGTCTGCCTGTTCATCCGCGTCCAGCTCGTTGAGTTTCTCCAGAAGCGTTAATGTCTGGCTTCTG
ATAAAGCGGGCCATGTTAAGGGCGGTTTTTTCCTGTTTGGTCACTGATGCCTCCGTGTAAGGGGGATTTC
TGTTCATGGGGGTAATGATACCGATGAAACGAGAGAGGATGCTCACGATACGGGTTACTGATGATGAACA
TGCCCGGTTACTGGAACGTTGTGAGGGTAAACAACTGGCGGTATGGATGCGGCGGGACCAGAGAAAAATC
ACTCAGGGTCAATGCCAGCGCTTCGTTAATACAGATGTAGGTGTTCCACAGGGTAGCCAGCAGCATCCTG
CGATGCAGATCCGGAACATAATGGTGCAGGGCGCTGACTTCCGCGTTTCCAGACTTTACGAAACACGGAA
ACCGAAGACCATTCATGTTGTTGCTCAGGTCGCAGACGTTTTGCAGCAGCAGTCGCTTCACGTTCGCTCG
CGTATCGGTGATTCATTCTGCTAACCAGTAAGGCAACCCCGCCAGCCTAGCCGGGTCCTCAACGACAGGA
GCACGATCATGCGCACCCGTGGCCAGGACCCAACGCTGCCCGAGATGCGCCGCGTGCGGCTGCTGGAGAT
GGCGGACGCGATGGATATGTTCTGCCAAGGGTTGGTTTGCGCATTCACAGTTCTCCGCAAGAATTGATTG
GCTCCAATTCTTGGAGTGGTGAATCCGTTAGCGAGGTGCCGCCGGCTTCCATTCAGGTCGAGGTGGCCCG
GCTCCATGCACCGCGACGCAACGCGGGGAGGCAGACAAGGTATAGGGCGGCGCCTACAATCCATGCCAAC
CCGTTCCATGTGCTCGCCGAGGCGGCATAAATCGCCGTGACGATCAGCGGTCCAATGATCGAAGTTAGGC
TGGTAAGAGCCGCGAGCGATCCTTGAAGCTGTCCCTGATGGTCGTCATCTACCTGCCTGGACAGCATGGC
CTGCAACGCGGGCATCCCGATGCCGCCGGAAGCGAGAAGAATCATAATGGGGAAGGCCATCCAGCCTCGC
GTCGCGAACGCCAGCAAGACGTAGCCCAGCGCGTCGGCCGCCATGCCGGCGATAATGGCCTGCTTCTCGC
CGAAACGTTTGGTGGCGGGACCAGTGACGAAGGCTTGAGCGAGGGCGTGCAAGATTCCGAATACCGCAAG
CGACAGGCCGATCATCGTCGCGCTCCAGCGAAAGCGGTCCTCGCCGAAAATGACCCAGAGCGCTGCCGGC
ACCTGTCCTACGAGTTGCATGATAAAGAAGACAGTCATAAGTGCGGCGACGATAGTCATGCCCCGCGCCC
ACCGGAAGGAGCTGACTGGGTTGAAGGCTCTCAAGGGCATCGGTCGAGATCCCGGTGCCTAATGAGTGAG
CTAACTTACATTAATTGCGTTGCGCTCACTGCCCGCTTTCCAGTCGGGAAACCTGTCGTGCCAGCTGCAT
TAATGAATCGGCCAACGCGCGGGGAGAGGCGGTTTGCGTATTGGGCGCCAGGGTGGTTTTTCTTTTCACC
AGTGAGACGGGCAACAGCTGATTGCCCTTCACCGCCTGGCCCTGAGAGAGTTGCAGCAAGCGGTCCACGC
TGGTTTGCCCCAGCAGGCGAAAATCCTGTTTGATGGTGGTTAACGGCGGGATATAACATGAGCTGTCTTC
GGTATCGTCGTATCCCACTACCGAGATATCCGCACCAACGCGCAGCCCGGACTCGGTAATGGCGCGCATT
GCGCCCAGCGCCATCTGATCGTTGGCAACCAGCATCGCAGTGGGAACGATGCCCTCATTCAGCATTTGCA
TGGTTTGTTGAAAACCGGACATGGCACTCCAGTCGCCTTCCCGTTCCGCTATCGGCTGAATTTGATTGCG
AGTGAGATATTTATGCCAGCCAGCCAGACGCAGACGCGCCGAGACAGAACTTAATGGGCCCGCTAACAGC
GCGATTTGCTGGTGACCCAATGCGACCAGATGCTCCACGCCCAGTCGCGTACCGTCTTCATGGGAGAAAA
TAATACTGTTGATGGGTGTCTGGTCAGAGACATCAAGAAATAACGCCGGAACATTAGTGCAGGCAGCTTC
CACAGCAATGGCATCCTGGTCATCCAGCGGATAGTTAATGATCAGCCCACTGACGCGTTGCGCGAGAAGA
TTGTGCACCGCCGCTTTACAGGCTTCGACGCCGCTTCGTTCTACCATCGACACCACCACGCTGGCACCCA
GTTGATCGGCGCGAGATTTAATCGCCGCGACAATTTGCGACGGCGCGTGCAGGGCCAGACTGGAGGTGGC
AACGCCAATCAGCAACGACTGTTTGCCCGCCAGTTGTTGTGCCACGCGGTTGGGAATGTAATTCAGCTCC
GCCATCGCCGCTTCCACTTTTTCCCGCGTTTTCGCAGAAACGTGGCTGGCCTGGTTCACCACGCGGGAAA
CGGTCTGATAAGAGACACCGGCATACTCTGCGACATCGTATAACGTTACTGGTTTCACATTCACCACCCT
GAATTGACTCTCTTCCGGGCGCTATCATGCCATACCGCGAAAGGTTTTGCGCCATTCGATGGTGTCCGGG
ATCTCGACGCTCTCCCTTATGCGACTCCTGCATTAGGAAGCAGCCCAGTAGTAGGTTGAGGCCGTTGAGC
ACCGCCGCCGCAAGGAATGGTGCATGCAAGGAGATGGCGCCCAACAGTCCCCCGGCCACGGGGCCTGCCA
CCATACCCACGCCGAAACAAGCGCTCATGAGCCCGAAGTGGCGAGCCCGATCTTCCCCATCGGTGATGTC
GGCGATATAGGCGCCAGCAACCGCACCTGTGGCGCCGGTGATGCCGGCCACGATGCGTCCGGCGTAGAGG
ATCGAGATCTCGATCCCGCGAAATTAATACGACTCACTATAGGGGAATTGTGAGCGGATAACAATTCCCC
TCTAGAAATAATTTTGTTTAACTTTAAGAAGGAGATATACATATGGATGTATTCATGAAAGGACTTTCAA
AGGCCAAGGAGGGAGTTGTGGCTGCTGCTGAGAAAACCAAACAGGGTGTGGCAGAAGCAGCAGGAAAGAC
AAAAGAGGGTGTTCTCTATGTAGGCTCCAAAACCAAGGAGGGAGTGGTGCATGGTGTGGCAACAGTGGCT
GAGAAGACCAAAGAGCAAGTGACAAATGTTGGAGGAGCAGTGGTGACGGGTGTGACAGCAGTAGCCAACA
AGACAGTGGAGGGAGCGGGGAGCATTGCAGCAGCCACTGGCTTTGTCAAAAAGGACCAGTTGGGCAAGAA
TGAAGAAGGAGCCCCAAACGAAGGAATTCTGGAAGATATGCCTGTGGATCCTGACAATGAGGCTTATGAA
ATGCCTTCTGAGGAAGGGTATCAAGACTATGAACCTGAAGCCTAACATATGGCTAGCATGACTGGTGGAC
AGCAAATGGGTCGCGGATCCCGGGTACCTCGAGTCGACCGATCCGGCTGCTAACAAAGCCCGAAAGGAAG
CTGAGTTGGCTGCTGCCACCGCTGAGCAATAACTAGCATAACCCCTTGGGGCCTCTAAACGGGTCTTGAG
GGGTTTTTTGCTGAAAGGAGGAACTATATCCGGATATCCCGCAAGAGGCCCGGCAGTACCGGCATAACCA
AGCCTATGCCTACAGCATCCAGGGTGACGGTGCCGAGGATGACGATGAGCGCATTGTTAGATTTCATACA
CGGTGCCTGACTGCGTTAGCAATTTAACTGTGATAAACTACCGCATTAAAGCTTATCGATGATAAGCTGT
CAAACATGAGAATTCTTGAAGACGAAAGGGCCTCGTGATACGCCTATTTTTATAGGTTAATGTCATGATA
ATAATGGTTTCTTAGACGTCAGGTGGCACTTTTCGGGGAAATGTGCGCGGAACCCCTATTTGTTTATTTT
TCTAAATACATTCAAATATGTATCCGCTCATGAGACAATAACCCTGATAAATGCTTCAATAATATTGAAA
AAGGAAGAGTATGAGTATTCAACATTTCCGTGTCGCCCTTATTCCCTTTTTTGCGGCATTTTGCCTTCCT
GTTTTTGCTCACCCAGAAACGCTGGTGAAAGTAAAAGATGCTGAAGATCAGTTGGGTGCACGAGTGGGTT
ACATCGAACTGGATCTCAACAGCGGTAAGATCCTTGAGAGTTTTCGCCCCGAAGAACGTTTTCCAATGAT
GAGCACTTTTAAAGTTCTGCTATGTGGCGCGGTATTATCCCGTGTTGACGCCGGGCAAGAGCAACTCGGT
CGCCGCATACACTATTCTCAGAATGACTTGGTTGAGTACTCACCAGTCACAGAAAAGCATCTTACGGATG
GCATGACAGTAAGAGAATTATGCAGTGCTGCCATAACCATGAGTGATAACACTGCGGCCAACTTACTTCT
GACAACGATCGGAGGACCGAAGGAGCTAACCGCTTTTTTGCACAACATGGGGGATCATGTAACTCGCCTT
GATCGTTGGGAACCGGAGCTGAATGAAGCCATACCAAACGACGAGCGTGACACCACGATGCCTGCAGCAA
TGGCAACAACGTTGCGCAAACTATTAACTGGCGAACTACTTACTCTAGCTTCCCGGCAACAATTAATAGA
CTGGATGGAGGCGGATAAAGTTGCAGGACCACTTCTGCGCTCGGCCCTTCCGGCTGGCTGGTTTATTGCT
GATAAATCTGGAGCCGGTGAGCGTGGGTCTCGCGGTATCATTGCAGCACTGGGGCCAGATGGTAAGCCCT
CCCGTATCGTAGTTATCTACACGACGGGGAGTCAGGCAACTATGGATGAACGAAATAGACAGATCGCTGA
GATAGGTGCCTCACTGATTAAGCATTGGTAACTGTCAGACCAAGTTTACTCATATATACTTTAGATTGAT
TTAAAACTTCATTTTTAATTTAAAAGGATCTAGGTGAAGATCCTTTTTGATAATCTCATGACCAAAATCC
CTTAACGTGAGTTTTCGTTCCACTGAGCGTCAGA
