>Addgene plasmid #105738 | pET11a asyn Q79N Q109N (TAC-->TAT) | depositor partial sequence | sequence record 200214 | sequencing results
ATAATTTTGTTTAACTTTAAGAAGGAGATATACATATGGATGTATTCATGAAAGGACTTTCAAAGGCCAA
GGAGGGAGTTGTGGCTGCTGCTGAGAAAACCAAACAGGGTGTGGCAGAAGCAGCAGGAAAGACAAAAGAG
GGTGTTCTCTATGTAGGCTCCAAAACCAAGGAGGGAGTGGTGCATGGTGTGGCAACAGTGGCTGAGAAGA
CCAAAGAGCAAGTGACAAATGTTGGAGGAGCAGTGGTGACGGGTGTGACAGCAGTAGCCAACAAGACAGT
GGAGGGAGCGGGGAGCATTGCAGCAGCCACTGGCTTTGTCAAAAAGGACCAGTTGGGCAAGAATGAAGAA
GGAGCCCCAAACGAAGGAATTCTGGAAGATATGCCTGTGGATCCTGACAATGAGGCTTATGAAATGCCTT
CTGAGGAAGGGTATCAAGACTATGAACCTGAAGCCTAACATATGGCTAGCATGACTGGTGGACAGCAAAT
GGGTCGCGGATCCCGGGTACCTCGAGTCGACCGATCCGGCTGCTAACAAAGCCCGAAAGGAAGCTGAGTT
GGCTGCTGCCACCGCTGAGCAATAACTAGCATAACCCCTTGGGGCCTCTAAACGGGTCTTGAGGGGTTTT
TTGCTGAAAGGAGGAACTATATCCGGATATCCCGCAAGAGGCCCGGCAGTACCGGCATAACCAAGCCTAT
GCCTACAGCATCCAGGGTGACGGTGCCGAGGATGACGATGAGCGCATTGTTAGATTTCATACACGGTGCC
TGACTGCGTTAGCAATTTAACTGTGATAAACTACCGCATTAAAGCTTATCGATGATAAGCTGTCAAACAT
GAGAATTCTTGAAGACGAAAGGGCCTCGTGATACGCCTATTTTTATAGGTTAATGTCATGATAATAATGG
TTTCTTAGACGTCAGGTGGCACTTTTCGGGGAAATGTGCGCGGAA
